Addgene plasmid #40195: pEG610
Depositing lab: Geraldine Seydoux. Depositing organization: Johns Hopkins University and School of Medicine. Publication: Regulation of the MEX-5 gradient by a spatially segregated kinase/phosphatase cycle. Griffin EE, Odde DJ, Seydoux G. Cell. 2011 Sep 16;146(6):955-68. 10.1016/j.cell.2011.08.012 PubMed 21925318.
Backbone
  Vector backbone: pCG150
  Backbone manufacturer: Addgene plasmid 17247
  Backbone size w/o insert (bp): 6351
  Modifications to backbone: See comment below
  Vector type: Worm Expression
  Selectable markers: unc-119 rescuing fragment
Growth in bacteria
  Bacterial resistance: Ampicillin, 100 μg/mL
  Growth temperature: 37°C
  Growth strain: DH5alpha
  Copy number: Unknown
Gene/Insert
  Gene/Insert name: Mex-5 (aa1-355) (RNAi resistant) (alt name: Mex-5)
  Species: C. elegans (nematode)
  Mutation: contains aa 1-355; exon 2 recoded to be RNAi-resistant
  GenBank ID: NM_070165.4 NP_502566.1
  Entrez Gene: mex-5 (a.k.a. CELE_W02A2.7)
  Promoter: 4.4 kb mex-5 promoter fragment
  Tag / fusion protein: Dendra2 PAFP (sequence optimized for worm expression; three synthetic introns inserted) (N terminal on backbone); TEV protease cleavage site (N terminal on backbone); S-peptide (N terminal on backbone)
  Cloning method: Gateway Cloning
  Sequencing primers: 5′ DENDRA-F (GGGAACCATCGACTGAAAAA)
Terms and licenses: Academic/Nonprofit Terms; Industry Terms: Not Available to Industry
Depositor comments: Dendra::MEX-5 constructs were constructed as follows. A 4.4 kb mex-5 promoter fragment based on Tenlen et al. (2008) was cloned into pDONRP4P1R (Invitrogen). Dendra2/TEV/S-peptide (Gallo et al., 2010) was cloned into pDONR201. A MEX-5 genomic fragment from the start ATG through 648 bp of 3'UTR was cloned into pDONRP2RP3. Exon 2 of mex-5 was recoded to be RNAi-resistant (Gen-Script) so as to allow depletion of endogenous MEX-5/6 without depletion of the transgene. These constructs were assembled into pCG150 using three-way Gateway system (LR reaction) (Invitrogen) (Merritt et al., 2008). Mutations were made by recombinant PCR and all inserts were sequenced verified. Alternate plasmid name: mex-5 prom::Dendra2/TEV/Speptide::MEX-5RR - mex-5 3'UTR
How to cite: pEG610 was a gift from Geraldine Seydoux (Addgene plasmid # 40195 ; http://n2t.net/addgene:40195 ; RRID:Addgene_40195)
