[The description below was written by a language model from this plasmid's Addgene catalogue record.]
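Description:
pEG610 is a C. elegans expression plasmid built on the pCG150 backbone, a Gateway destination vector that carries an unc-119 rescuing fragment as the selectable marker for worm transgenesis: transformed unc-119 mutant animals are identified by restoration of normal movement. In bacteria the plasmid is maintained under ampicillin selection. The record does not state its origin of replication or copy number, and no feature table is provided.

The payload was assembled by a three-way Gateway LR reaction from three entry clones. A 4.4 kb mex-5 promoter fragment drives expression. It is followed by an N-terminal tag module consisting of the green-to-red photoconvertible fluorescent protein Dendra2 (codon-optimized for worms and carrying three synthetic introns), a TEV protease cleavage site and an S-peptide. The third piece is derived from a mex-5 genomic fragment that runs from the start ATG through 648 bp of 3'UTR. In this plasmid the MEX-5 coding region is truncated to amino acids 1-355; such variants were made by recombinant PCR. Exon 2 has been recoded to be RNAi-resistant, so endogenous MEX-5/6 can be depleted by RNAi without depleting the transgene product.

Using the gene's own promoter and 3'UTR is meant to give native-like expression of the fusion. Dendra2 photoconversion allows a marked pool of protein to be followed in live animals, while the TEV site and S-peptide could support affinity purification and tag removal. The associated study concerns regulation of the MEX-5 gradient by a spatially segregated kinase/phosphatase cycle. This truncation is therefore presumably one of a series used to test which parts of MEX-5 are needed for its behaviour, although the record does not spell out the specific purpose.
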