>Addgene plasmid #40195 | pEG610 | addgene partial sequence | sequence record 53609 | mex5utr-R 5'-aggaaaaagagagggcggtatg-3'
TACAACCTAGCGCTGATATGGAGGAATATTCTGGAATTCCTTGTCCGTTGGATGAACAAACTCGCAACGA
AGTCCATACGGGCAGAATCCAGTTCCTCCACGCGCAAAGTTCTTGCACAGCTTTGTCTTGTACTTGTTGT
TCGGATAGCGAGCCGGAGCATCAGTAGCTCTGAGCTCTTTGAGCCCATGAGCAAACTTGCATCGAGCACC
CATATCACATGGTTTGATTCCAGATGCGTGCATCATGCAAAGACGAGTCTTGTAGTTGGGTGGTTGTTGA
CTGTCAGTTTCTGGAATTGGGAATCCACGACGACCGAACTTCTCGCCACGATGTTCATGGAAATGATTTT
CCTTTTCAGCGCTCATCGTGTCATCGTTGTGATTGTCAAGGGTGATCTTTGAGATCTCATCGATCGGCAA
CTCGTCATGCTCCATAACACTGAAAAACATATAATTTTTATATTAAATTTCAAACTAATATTACCGATGA
TATCTGAATTGAATGTTGCGGTTCCTGTTATCGCGTTGCACAGTCTCATATTCGAGAGATGTTGGGAGTG
GTGTACTTGAGGTCAAAGGTGCAGTACGCGTGCTTGAGATCTCAACTCCGACCTGTCTTGGTTGTTGCTG
CGGAGGGATAGCTGGTTGCGTATGCGGCATCACTCCCATTTGTTCTGGGAGCATTGGGGCTGCTTGCATT
GGGTGGAAATACATTGGAGCAGCTTGTGGAGCCATACTCTGTTGATAGTAAATAAGTTGAGGCTGTCCCG
ATTGCATCACTTGTTGCGCACCTTGCTGTGGCTGAGCCATATAAAG
