>Addgene plasmid #40195 | pEG610 | addgene partial sequence | sequence record 53647 | DENDRA-F 5'-GGGAACCATCGACTGAAAAA-3'
ACTTGGACTTACTAACTAACGGATTATATTTAAATTTTCAGAACATTAACATGGCACTACTACTAGAAGG
TGGAGGTCACTACCTTTGCGATTTTAAAACTACTTACAAAGCAAAGAAGGTCGTCCAACTTCCAGATGCA
CACTTTGTTGATCACAGAATTGAAATACTAGGAAACGATTCGGATTACAACAAAGTTAAGCTATACGAAC
ACGCAGTTGCAAGATACAGTCCTCTACCAAGTCAAGCATGGTGCCCGGGGGATCGGTGGAGCTCCACCGG
TGGCGGCCGCTCGAGAGAGAATCTTTATTTTCAGGGCGCCGCCAAATTCAAAGAAACCGCTGCTGCTAAA
TTCGAACGCCAGCACATGGACAGCCACCCAGCTTTCTTGTACAAAGTGGAGATGAAAGCGGCATCAAATA
GTGTCTCGTCGGCCGGAGGATCAGTGTCACCTACGACAACCCAGCCACCACTACCACCAGGGCAGTCGTC
ACATCCTCAAATCTACGATCAACAGGTATTCACAATCAACAAATGTTGATAATATTACAGTTATATTTTT
CAGATGCAATATTACTTCGCTGCCGCGATGCCAAATCAGCCGATGGCAACATACGCGGCGCAGAACGGAT
CTTCTCAGCAATATGCGCCAGCTGCCCCATACTATCAGGATGCGAATGGACAATATGTTCAAGTTCCTGC
CAACGGTTCTATGGCTCCCCAGCAACATATGATGGTGTCAGGACAGCCGTACCTTTATATGGCTCAGCCA
CAGCAAGGTGCGCAACAAGTGATGCAATCGGGACAGCCTCAACTTATTTACTATCA
